>Addgene plasmid #249059 | pLV[Exp]-Hygro-EF1A>{H2B-RFP} | addgene full sequence | sequence record 498533 | Addgene NGS Result
AATGTAGTCTTATGCAATACTCTTGTAGTCTTGCAACATGGTAACGATGAGTTAGCAACATGCCTTACAA
GGAGAGAAAAAGCACCGTGCATGCCGATTGGTGGAAGTAAGGTGGTACGATCGTGCCTTATTAGGAAGGC
AACAGACGGGTCTGACATGGATTGGACGAACCACTGAATTGCCGCATTGCAGAGATATTGTATTTAAGTG
CCTAGCTCGATACATAAACGGGTCTCTCTGGTTAGACCAGATCTGAGCCTGGGAGCTCTCTGGCTAACTA
GGGAACCCACTGCTTAAGCCTCAATAAAGCTTGCCTTGAGTGCTTCAAGTAGTGTGTGCCCGTCTGTTGT
GTGACTCTGGTAACTAGAGATCCCTCAGACCCTTTTAGTCAGTGTGGAAAATCTCTAGCAGTGGCGCCCG
AACAGGGACTTGAAAGCGAAAGGGAAACCAGAGGAGCTCTCTCGACGCAGGACTCGGCTTGCTGAAGCGC
GCACGGCAAGAGGCGAGGGGCGGCGACTGGTGAGTACGCCAAAAATTTTGACTAGCGGAGGCTAGAAGGA
GAGAGATGGGTGCGAGAGCGTCAGTATTAAGCGGGGGAGAATTAGATCGCGATGGGAAAAAATTCGGTTA
AGGCCAGGGGGAAAGAAAAAATATAAATTAAAACATATAGTATGGGCAAGCAGGGAGCTAGAACGATTCG
CAGTTAATCCTGGCCTGTTAGAAACATCAGAAGGCTGTAGACAAATACTGGGACAGCTACAACCATCCCT
TCAGACAGGATCAGAAGAACTTAGATCATTATATAATACAGTAGCAACCCTCTATTGTGTGCATCAAAGG
ATAGAGATAAAAGACACCAAGGAAGCTTTAGACAAGATAGAGGAAGAGCAAAACAAAAGTAAGACCACCG
CACAGCAAGCGGCCGCTGATCTTCAGACCTGGAGGAGGAGATATGAGGGACAATTGGAGAAGTGAATTAT
ATAAATATAAAGTAGTAAAAATTGAACCATTAGGAGTAGCACCCACCAAGGCAAAGAGAAGAGTGGTGCA
GAGAGAAAAAAGAGCAGTGGGAATAGGAGCTTTGTTCCTTGGGTTCTTGGGAGCAGCAGGAAGCACTATG
GGCGCAGCGTCAATGACGCTGACGGTACAGGCCAGACAATTATTGTCTGGTATAGTGCAGCAGCAGAACA
ATTTGCTGAGGGCTATTGAGGCGCAACAGCATCTGTTGCAACTCACAGTCTGGGGCATCAAGCAGCTCCA
GGCAAGAATCCTGGCTGTGGAAAGATACCTAAAGGATCAACAGCTCCTGGGGATTTGGGGTTGCTCTGGA
AAACTCATTTGCACCACTGCTGTGCCTTGGAATGCTAGTTGGAGTAATAAATCTCTGGAACAGATTTGGA
ATCACACGACCTGGATGGAGTGGGACAGAGAAATTAACAATTACACAAGCTTAATACACTCCTTAATTGA
AGAATCGCAAAACCAGCAAGAAAAGAATGAACAAGAATTATTGGAATTAGATAAATGGGCAAGTTTGTGG
AATTGGTTTAACATAACAAATTGGCTGTGGTATATAAAATTATTCATAATGATAGTAGGAGGCTTGGTAG
GTTTAAGAATAGTTTTTGCTGTACTTTCTATAGTGAATAGAGTTAGGCAGGGATATTCACCATTATCGTT
TCAGACCCACCTCCCAACCCCGAGGGGACCCGACAGGCCCGAAGGAATAGAAGAAGAAGGTGGAGAGAGA
GACAGAGACAGATCCATTCGATTAGTGAACGGATCTCGACGGTATCGCTAGCTTTTAAAAGAAAAGGGGG
GATTGGGGGGTACAGTGCAGGGGAAAGAATAGTAGACATAATAGCAACAGACATACAAACTAAAGAATTA
CAAAAACAAATTACAAAAATTCAAAATTTTACTAGTGATTATCGGATCAACTTTGTATAGAAAAGTTGGG
CTCCGGTGCCCGTCAGTGGGCAGAGCGCACATCGCCCACAGTCCCCGAGAAGTTGGGGGGAGGGGTCGGC
AATTGAACCGGTGCCTAGAGAAGGTGGCGCGGGGTAAACTGGGAAAGTGATGTCGTGTACTGGCTCCGCC
TTTTTCCCGAGGGTGGGGGAGAACCGTATATAAGTGCAGTAGTCGCCGTGAACGTTCTTTTTCGCAACGG
GTTTGCCGCCAGAACACAGGTAAGTGCCGTGTGTGGTTCCCGCGGGCCTGGCCTCTTTACGGGTTATGGC
CCTTGCGTGCCTTGAATTACTTCCACCTGGCTGCAGTACGTGATTCTTGATCCCGAGCTTCGGGTTGGAA
GTGGGTGGGAGAGTTCGAGGCCTTGCGCTTAAGGAGCCCCTTCGCCTCGTGCTTGAGTTGAGGCCTGGCC
TGGGCGCTGGGGCCGCCGCGTGCGAATCTGGTGGCACCTTCGCGCCTGTCTCGCTGCTTTCGATAAGTCT
CTAGCCATTTAAAATTTTTGATGACCTGCTGCGACGCTTTTTTTCTGGCAAGATAGTCTTGTAAATGCGG
GCCAAGATCTGCACACTGGTATTTCGGTTTTTGGGGCCGCGGGCGGCGACGGGGCCCGTGCGTCCCAGCG
CACATGTTCGGCGAGGCGGGGCCTGCGAGCGCGGCCACCGAGAATCGGACGGGGGTAGTCTCAAGCTGGC
CGGCCTGCTCTGGTGCCTGGTCTCGCGCCGCCGTGTATCGCCCCGCCCTGGGCGGCAAGGCTGGCCCGGT
CGGCACCAGTTGCGTGAGCGGAAAGATGGCCGCTTCCCGGCCCTGCTGCAGGGAGCTCAAAATGGAGGAC
GCGGCGCTCGGGAGAGCGGGCGGGTGAGTCACCCACACAAAGGAAAAGGGCCTTTCCGTCCTCAGCCGTC
GCTTCATGTGACTCCACGGAGTACCGGGCGCCGTCCAGGCACCTCGATTAGTTCTCGAGCTTTTGGAGTA
CGTCGTCTTTAGGTTGGGGGGAGGGGTTTTATGCGATGGAGTTTCCCCACACTGAGTGGGTGGAGACTGA
AGTTAGGCCAGCTTGGCACTTGATGTAATTCTCCTTGGAATTTGCCCTTTTTGAGTTTGGATCTTGGTTC
ATTCTCAAGCCTCAGACAGTGGTTCAAAGTTTTTTTCTTCCATTTCAGGTGTCGTGACAAGTTTGTACAA
AAAAGCAGGCTGCCACCATGCCAGAGCCAGCGAAGTCTGCTCCCGCCCCGAAAAAGGGCTCCAAGAAGGC
GGTGACTAAGGCGCAGAAGAAAGGCGGCAAGAAGCGCAAGCGCAGCCGCAAGGAGAGCTATTCCATCTAT
GTGTACAAGGTTCTGAAGCAGGTCCACCCTGACACCGGCATTTCGTCCAAGGCCATGGGCATCATGAACT
CGTTTGTGAACGACATTTTCGAGCGCATCGCAGGTGAGGCTTCCCGCCTGGCGCATTACAACAAGCGCTC
GACCATCACCTCCAGGGAGATCCAGACGGCCGTGCGCCTGCTGCTGCCTGGGGAGTTGGCCAAGCACGCC
GTGTCCGAGGGTACTAAGGCCATCACCAAGTACACCAGCGCTAAGGATCCACCGGTCGCCACCATGGCCT
CCTCCGAGGACGTCATCAAGGAGTTCATGCGCTTCAAGGTGCGCATGGAGGGCTCCGTGAACGGCCACGA
GTTCGAGATCGAGGGCGAGGGCGAGGGCCGCCCCTACGAGGGCACCCAGACCGCCAAGCTGAAGGTGACC
AAGGGCGGCCCCCTGCCCTTCGCCTGGGACATCCTGTCCCCTCAGTTCCAGTACGGCTCCAAGGCCTACG
TGAAGCACCCCGCCGACATCCCCGACTACTTGAAGCTGTCCTTCCCCGAGGGCTTCAAGTGGGAGCGCGT
GATGAACTTCGAGGACGGCGGCGTGGTGACCGTGACCCAGGACTCCTCCCTGCAGGACGGCGAGTTCATC
TACAAGGTGAAGCTGCGCGGCACCAACTTCCCCTCCGACGGCCCCGTAATGCAGAAGAAGACCATGGGCT
GGGAGGCCTCCACCGAGCGGATGTACCCCGAGGACGGCGCCCTGAAGGGCGAGATCAAGATGAGGCTGAA
GCTGAAGGACGGCGGCCACTACGACGCCGAGGTCAAGACCACCTACATGGCCAAGAAGCCCGTGCAGCTG
CCCGGCGCCTACAAGACCGACATCAAGCTGGACATCACCTCCCACAACGAGGACTACACCATCGTGGAAC
AGTACGAGCGCGCCGAGGGCCGCCACTCCACCGGCGCCTAAACCCAGCTTTCTTGTACAAAGTGGTGATA
ATCGAATTCCGATAATCAACCTCTGGATTACAAAATTTGTGAAAGATTGACTGGTATTCTTAACTATGTT
GCTCCTTTTACGCTATGTGGATACGCTGCTTTAATGCCTTTGTATCATGCTATTGCTTCCCGTATGGCTT
TCATTTTCTCCTCCTTGTATAAATCCTGGTTGCTGTCTCTTTATGAGGAGTTGTGGCCCGTTGTCAGGCA
ACGTGGCGTGGTGTGCACTGTGTTTGCTGACGCAACCCCCACTGGTTGGGGCATTGCCACCACCTGTCAG
CTCCTTTCCGGGACTTTCGCTTTCCCCCTCCCTATTGCCACGGCGGAACTCATCGCCGCCTGCCTTGCCC
GCTGCTGGACAGGGGCTCGGCTGTTGGGCACTGACAATTCCGTGGTGTTGTCGGGGAAGCTGACGTCCTT
TCCATGGCTGCTCGCCTGTGTTGCCACCTGGATTCTGCGCGGGACGTCCTTCTGCTACGTCCCTTCGGCC
CTCAATCCAGCGGACCTTCCTTCCCGCGGCCTGCTGCCGGCTCTGCGGCCTCTTCCGCGTCTTCGCCTTC
GCCCTCAGACGAGTCGGATCTCCCTTTGGGCCGCCTCCCCGCATCGGGAATTCCCGCGGTTCGAATTCTA
CCGGGTAGGGGAGGCGCTTTTCCCAAGGCAGTCTGGAGCATGCGCTTTAGCAGCCCCGCTGGGCACTTGG
CGCTACACAAGTGGCCTCTGGCCTCGCACACATTCCACATCCACCGGTAGGCGCCAACCGGCTCCGTTCT
TTGGTGGCCCCTTCGCGCCACCTTCTACTCCTCCCCTAGTCAGGAAGTTCCCCCCCGCCCCGCAGCTCGC
GTCGTGCAGGACGTGACAAATGGAAGTAGCACGTCTCACTAGTCTCGTGCAGATGGACAGCACCGCTGAG
CAATGGAAGCGGGTAGGCCTTTGGGGCAGCGGCCAATAGCAGCTTTGCTCCTTCGCTTTCTGGGCTCAGA
GGCTGGGAAGGGGTGGGTCCGGGGGCGGGCTCAGGGGCGGGCTCAGGGGCGGGGCGGGCGCCCGAAGGTC
CTCCGGAGGCCCGGCATTCTGCACGCTTCAAAAGCGCACGTCTGCCGCGCTGTTCTCCTCTTCCTCATCT
CCGGGCCTTTCGACCTCACGTGGCCACCATGAAAAAGCCTGAACTCACCGCGACGTCTGTCGAGAAGTTT
CTGATCGAAAAGTTCGACAGCGTCTCCGACCTGATGCAGCTCTCGGAGGGCGAAGAATCTCGTGCTTTCA
GCTTCGATGTAGGAGGGCGTGGATATGTCCTGCGGGTAAATAGCTGCGCCGATGGTTTCTACAAAGATCG
TTATGTTTATCGGCACTTTGCATCGGCCGCGCTCCCGATTCCGGAAGTGCTTGACATTGGGGAATTTAGC
GAGAGCCTGACCTATTGCATCTCCCGCCGTGCACAGGGTGTCACGTTGCAAGACCTGCCTGAAACCGAAC
TGCCCGCTGTTCTGCAGCCGGTCGCGGAGGCCATGGATGCGATCGCTGCGGCCGATCTTAGCCAGACGAG
CGGGTTCGGCCCATTCGGACCGCAAGGAATCGGTCAATACACTACATGGCGTGATTTCATATGCGCGATT
GCTGATCCCCATGTGTATCACTGGCAAACTGTGATGGACGACACCGTCAGTGCGTCCGTCGCGCAGGCTC
TCGATGAGCTGATGCTTTGGGCCGAGGACTGCCCCGAAGTCCGGCACCTCGTGCACGCGGATTTCGGCTC
CAACAATGTCCTGACGGACAATGGCCGCATAACAGCGGTCATTGACTGGAGCGAGGCGATGTTCGGGGAT
TCCCAATACGAGGTCGCCAACATCTTCTTCTGGAGGCCGTGGTTGGCTTGTATGGAGCAGCAGACGCGCT
ACTTCGAGCGGAGGCATCCGGAGCTTGCAGGATCGCCGCGGCTCCGGGCGTATATGCTCCGCATTGGTCT
TGACCAACTCTATCAGAGCTTGGTTGACGGCAATTTCGATGATGCAGCTTGGGCGCAGGGTCGATGCGAC
GCAATCGTCCGATCCGGAGCCGGGACTGTCGGGCGTACACAAATCGCCCGCAGAAGCGCGGCCGTCTGGA
CCGATGGCTGTGTAGAAGTACTCGCCGATAGTGGAAACCGACGCCCCAGCACTCGTCCGAGGGCAAAGGA
ATAGGGTACCTTTAAGACCAATGACTTACAAGGCAGCTGTAGATCTTAGCCACTTTTTAAAAGAAAAGGG
GGGACTGGAAGGGCTAATTCACTCCCAACGAAGACAAGATCTGCTTTTTGCTTGTACTGGGTCTCTCTGG
TTAGACCAGATCTGAGCCTGGGAGCTCTCTGGCTAACTAGGGAACCCACTGCTTAAGCCTCAATAAAGCT
TGCCTTGAGTGCTTCAAGTAGTGTGTGCCCGTCTGTTGTGTGACTCTGGTAACTAGAGATCCCTCAGACC
CTTTTAGTCAGTGTGGAAAATCTCTAGCAGTAGTAGTTCATGTCATCTTATTATTCAGTATTTATAACTT
GCAAAGAAATGAATATCAGAGAGTGAGAGGAACTTGTTTATTGCAGCTTATAATGGTTACAAATAAAGCA
ATAGCATCACAAATTTCACAAATAAAGCATTTTTTTCACTGCATTCTAGTTGTGGTTTGTCCAAACTCAT
CAATGTATCTTATCATGTCTGGCTCTAGCTATCCCGCCCCTAACTCCGCCCATCCCGCCCCTAACTCCGC
CCAGTTCCGCCCATTCTCCGCCCCATGGCTGACTAATTTTTTTTATTTATGCAGAGGCCGAGGCCGCCTC
GGCCTCTGAGCTATTCCAGAAGTAGTGAGGAGGCTTTTTTGGAGGCCTAGGGACGTACCCAATTCGCCCT
ATAGTGAGTCGTATTACGCGCGCTCACTGGCCGTCGTTTTACAACGTCGTGACTGGGAAAACCCTGGCGT
TACCCAACTTAATCGCCTTGCAGCACATCCCCCTTTCGCCAGCTGGCGTAATAGCGAAGAGGCCCGCACC
GATCGCCCTTCCCAACAGTTGCGCAGCCTGAATGGCGAATGGG
[124 nt withheld, positions 7324-7447]
C
[91 nt withheld, positions 7449-7539]
A
[49 nt withheld, positions 7541-7589]
CCTTTGACGTTGGAGTCCACGTTCTTT
[37 nt withheld, positions 7617-7653]
ACCCTATCTCGGTCTATTCTTTTGATTTATAAGGGATTTTGCCGATTTCGGCCTATTGGTTAAAAAATGA
GCTGATTTAACAAAAATTTAACGCGAATTTTAACAAAATATTAACGCTTACAATTTAGGTGGCACTTTTC
GGGGAAATGTGCGCGGAACCCCTATTTGTTTATTTTTCTAAATACATTCAAATATGTATCCGCTCATGAG
ACAATAACCCTGATAAATGCTTCAATAATATTGAAAAAGGAAGAGTATGAGTATTCAACATTTCCGTGTC
GCCCTTATTCCCTTTTTTGCGGCATTTTGCCTTCCTGTTTTTGCTCACCCAGAAACGCTGGTGAAAGTAA
AAGATGCTGAAGATCAGTTGGGTGCACGAGTGGGTTACATCGAACTGGATCTCAACAGCGGTAAGATCCT
TGAGAGTTTTCGCCCCGAAGAACGTTTTCCAATGATGAGCACTTTTAAAGTTCTGCTATGTGGCGCGGTA
TTATCCCGTATTGACGCCGGGCAAGAGCAACTCGGTCGCCGCATACACTATTCTCAGAATGACTTGGTTG
AGTACTCACCAGTCACAGAAAAGCATCTTACGGATGGCATGACAGTAAGAGAATTATGCAGTGCTGCCAT
AACCATGAGTGATAACACTGCGGCCAACTTACTTCTGACAACGATCGGAGGACCGAAGGAGCTAACCGCT
TTTTTGCACAACATGGGGGATCATGTAACTCGCCTTGATCGTTGGGAACCGGAGCTGAATGAAGCCATAC
CAAACGACGAGCGTGACACCACGATGCCTGTAGCAATGGCAACAACGTTGCGCAAACTATTAACTGGCGA
ACTACTTACTCTAGCTTCCCGGCAACAATTAATAGACTGGATGGAGGCGGATAAAGTTGCAGGACCACTT
CTGCGCTCGGCCCTTCCGGCTGGCTGGTTTATTGCTGATAAATCTGGAGCCGGTGAGCGTGGGTCTCGCG
GTATCATTGCAGCACTGGGGCCAGATGGTAAGCCCTCCCGTATCGTAGTTATCTACACGACGGGGAGTCA
GGCAACTATGGATGAACGAAATAGACAGATCGCTGAGATAGGTGCCTCACTGATTAAGCATTGGTAACTG
TCAGACCAAGTTTACTCATATATACTTTAGATTGATTTAAAACTTCATTTTTAATTTAAAAGGATCTAGG
TGAAGATCCTTTTTGATAATCTCATGACCAAAATCCCTTAACGTGAGTTTTCGTTCCACTGAGCGTCAGA
CCCCGTAGAAAAGATCAAAGGATCTTCTTGAGATCCTTTTTTTCTGCGCGTAATCTGCTGCTTGCAAACA
AAAAAACCACCGCTACCAGCGGTGGTTTGTTTGCCGGATCAAGAGCTACCAACTCTTTTTCCGAAGGTAA
CTGGCTTCAGCAGAGCGCAGATACCAAATACTGTTCTTCTAGTGTAGCCGTAGTTAGGCCACCACTTCAA
GAACTCTGTAGCACCGCCTACATACCTCGCTCTGCTAATCCTGTTACCAGTGGCTGCTGCCAGTGGCGAT
AAGTCGTGTCTTACCGGGTTGGACTCAAGACGATAGTTACCGGATAAGGCGCAGCGGTCGGGCTGAACGG
GGGGTTCGTGCACACAGCCCAGCTTGGAGCGAACGACCTACACCGAACTGAGATACCTACAGCGTGAGCT
ATGAGAAAGCGCCACGCTTCCCGAAGAGAGAAAGGCGGACAGGTATCCGGTAAGCGGCAGGGTCGGAACA
GGAGAGCGCACGAGGGAGCTTCCAGGGGGAAACGCCTGGTATCTTTATAGTCCTGTCGGGTTTCGCCACC
TCTGACTTGAGCGTCGATTTTTGTGATGCTCGTCAGGGGGGCGGAGCCTATGGAAAAACGCCAGCAACGC
GGCCTTTTTACGGTTCCTGGCCTTTTGCTGGCCTTTTGCTCACATGTTCTTTCCTGCGTTATCCCCTGAT
TCTGTGGATAACCGTATTACCGCCTTTGAGTGAGCTGATACCGCTCGCCGCAGCCGAACGACCGAGCGCA
GCGAGTCAGTGAGCGAGGAAGCGGAAGAGCGCCCAATACGCAAACCGCCTCTCCCCGCGCGTTGGCCGAT
TCATTAATGCAGCTGGCACGACAGGTTTCCCGACTGGAAAGCGGGCAGTGAGCGCAACGCAATTAATGTG
AGTTAGCTCACTCATTAGGCACCCCAGGCTTTACACTTTATGCTTCCGGCTCGTATGTTGTGTGGAATTG
TGAGCGGATAACAATTTCACACAGGAAACAGCTATGACCATGATTACGCCAAGCGCGCAATTAACCCTCA
CTAAAGGGAACAAAAGCTGGAGCTGCAAGCTT
Features (pLannotate 1.2.2; 33 found; start..end, strand, type, name):
      3..229     +  promoter       RSV promoter: Rous sarcoma virus enhancer/promoter
    230..410     +  LTR            5' LTR (truncated): truncated 5' long terminal repeat (LTR) from HIV-1
    457..582     +  misc_feature   HIV-1 Ψ: packaging signal of human immunodeficiency virus type 1
    566..929     +  CDS            HIV-1 gag (fragment): gag protein from human immunodeficiency virus 1; gag
   1075..1308    +  misc_feature   RRE: The Rev response element (RRE) of HIV-1 allows for Rev-dependent mRNA export from the nucleus to the cytoplasm.
   1685..1785    +  CDS            Rev (fragment): human immunodeficiency virus 1 (HIV-1) Rev protein; rev; enhances nuclear export of unspliced and incompletely spliced viral mRNAs
   1803..1920    +  misc_feature   cPPT/CTS: central polypurine tract and central termination sequence of HIV-1
   1938..1958    +  protein_bind   attB4: mutant version of attB; core recombination site for the Gateway® BP reaction BP Clonase™
   1978..2189    +  promoter       EF-1α core promoter: core promoter for human elongation factor EF-1α
   2190..2299    +  intron         EF-1α intron A (fragment): intron upstream of the start codon of human EF-1α
   2925..3128    +  intron         EF-1α intron A: truncated intron upstream of the start codon of human EF-1α
   3137..3161    +  protein_bind   attB1: mutant version of attB; recombination site for the Gateway® BP reaction BP Clonase™
   3168..3545    +  CDS            H2B: human histone H2B; HIST1H2BJ
   3564..4241    +  CDS            mRFP1: monomeric derivative of DsRed (Campbell et al., 2002) mammalian codon-optimized
   4242..4266    -  protein_bind   attB2: mutant version of attB; recombination site for the Gateway® BP reaction BP Clonase™
   4284..4872    +  misc_feature   WPRE: woodchuck hepatitis virus posttranscriptional regulatory element
   4903..5402    +  promoter       PGK promoter: mouse phosphoglycerate kinase 1 promoter
   5419..6441    +  CDS            hph: KHYB_ECOLX - Experimental evidence at protein level: Swiss-Prot protein existence level 1. The aminoglycoside phosphotransferases achieve inactivation of their antibiotic substrates by phosphorylation. Only phosphorylates hygromycin and closely related compounds such as demethyl analogs and destomycin. From Escherichia coli.
   6437..6514    +  CDS            nef (fragment): NEF_HV1Z2 - Experimental evidence at protein level: Swiss-Prot protein existence level 1. Extracellular Nef protein targets CD4(+) T-lymphocytes for apoptosis by interacting with CXCR4 surface receptors. From Human immunodeficiency virus type 1 group M subtype D (isolate Z2/CDC-Z34) (HIV-1).
   6516..6749    +  LTR            3' LTR (ΔU3): self-inactivating 3' long terminal repeat (LTR) from HIV-1
   6821..6942    +  polyA_signal   SV40 poly(A) signal: SV40 polyadenylation signal
   6982..7117    +  rep_origin     SV40 ori: SV40 origin of replication
   7138..7156    -  promoter       T7 promoter: promoter for bacteriophage T7 RNA polymerase
   7164..7319    +  CDS            lacZα (fragment): LacZα fragment of β-galactosidase; lacZ fragment
   7324..7752    +  rep_origin     f1 ori (sequence partly withheld): f1 bacteriophage origin of replication; arrow indicates direction of (+) strand synthesis
   7805..7909    +  promoter       AmpR promoter: bla
   7910..8770    +  CDS            AmpR: β-lactamase; bla; confers resistance to ampicillin, carbenicillin, and related antibiotics
   8941..9529    +  rep_origin     ori: high-copy-number ColE1/pMB1/pBR322/pUC origin of replication
   9712..9804    +  CDS            lacI (fragment): lac repressor; lacI; The lac repressor binds to the lac operator to inhibit transcription in E. coli. This inhibition can be relieved by adding lactose or isopropyl-β-D-thiogalactopyranoside (IPTG).
   9817..9838    +  protein_bind   CAP binding site: CAP binding activates transcription in the presence of cAMP. E. coli catabolite activator protein
   9853..9883    +  promoter       lac promoter: promoter for the E. coli lac operon
   9891..9907    +  protein_bind   lac operator: The lac repressor binds to the lac operator to inhibit transcription in E. coli. This inhibition can be relieved by adding lactose or isopropyl-β-D-thiogalactopyranoside (IPTG). lac repressor encoded by lacI
   9952..9970    +  promoter       T3 promoter: promoter for bacteriophage T3 RNA polymerase
