[The description below was written by a language model from this plasmid's Addgene catalogue record and pLannotate feature annotations shown in this document.]
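Description:
pLV[Exp]-Hygro-EF1A>{H2B-RFP} is a third-generation-style, self-inactivating HIV-1 lentiviral expression plasmid of about 10 kb used to label cell nuclei with red fluorescence. The record does not name a specific backbone. In bacteria it is maintained through a high-copy ColE1/pUC-type origin and selected with ampicillin via the β-lactamase gene. The plasmid also carries an f1 origin, an SV40 origin and remnants of a lac/lacZα cloning region flanked by T7 and T3 promoters. The viral genome is transcribed from an RSV promoter fused to a truncated 5' LTR, which makes genomic RNA production independent of Tat. It contains the Ψ packaging signal with a gag fragment, the RRE for Rev-dependent nuclear export and the cPPT/CTS, which aids nuclear import. It ends in a ΔU3 3' LTR followed by an SV40 polyadenylation signal. Because the structural and enzymatic viral genes are absent, packaging functions must be supplied in trans.

The payload is human histone H2B (annotated as HIST1H2BJ) fused at its C terminus to the monomeric red fluorescent protein mRFP1. It is driven by the human EF-1α promoter with its intron A, which gives strong constitutive expression in many mammalian cell types. Gateway attB4, attB1 and attB2 scars flank the promoter and the coding sequence, indicating modular recombinational assembly, although the cloning method is recorded as unknown. A WPRE downstream of the fusion enhances transcript stability and expression. A separate mouse PGK promoter drives the hygromycin phosphotransferase gene, allowing hygromycin selection of transduced cells. Because H2B is incorporated into chromatin, the fusion marks nuclei, which suits tracking and counting of stably transduced cells; the associated work concerns iPSCs and interspecies chimerism.
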