Addgene plasmid #249059: pLV[Exp]-Hygro-EF1A>{H2B-RFP}
Purpose: Nuclear RFP labeling
Depositing lab: Ori Bar-Nur. Publication: African pygmy mouse iPSCs as a model for in vitro embryogenesis, interspecies chimerism, and blastocyst complementation. Gjonlleshaj P, Lenardic A, Tarnowska-Sengul M, Taborsky D, Trautmann CL, Agostinho de Sousa J, Bundschuh N, Veyrunes F, Sendoel A, Bar-Nur O. Cell Rep Methods. 2026 Feb 23;6(2):101293. doi: 10.1016/j.crmeth.2025.101293. Epub 2026 Jan 27. PubMed 41605217.
Backbone
  Vector backbone: N/A
  Vector type: Lentiviral
Growth in bacteria
  Bacterial resistance: Ampicillin, 100 μg/mL
  Growth temperature: 37°C
  Growth strain: NEB Stable
  Copy number: High Copy
Gene/Insert
  Gene/Insert name: H2B
  Species: H. sapiens (human)
  Promoter: EF1a
  Tag / fusion protein: mRFP1 (C terminal on insert)
  Cloning method: Unknown
Terms and licenses: Academic/Nonprofit Terms; Industry Terms: Not Available to Industry
How to cite: pLV[Exp]-Hygro-EF1A>{H2B-RFP} was a gift from Ori Bar-Nur (Addgene plasmid # 249059 ; http://n2t.net/addgene:249059 ; RRID:Addgene_249059)
